>Addgene plasmid #200191 | UbC-blasticidine-P2A-TETon-3G transactivator | addgene full sequence | sequence record 405986 | Addgene NGS Result
GACATTGATTATTGACTAGTTATTAATAGTAATCAATTACGGGGTCATTAGTTCATAGCCCATATATGGA
GTTCCGCGTTACATAACTTACGGTAAATGGCCCGCCTGGCTGACCGCCCAACGACCCCCGCCCATTGACG
TCAATAATGACGTATGTTCCCATAGTAACGCCAATAGGGACTTTCCATTGACGTCAATGGGTGGAGTATT
TACGGTAAACTGCCCACTTGGCAGTACATCAAGTGTATCATATGCCAAGTACGCCCCCTATTGACGTCAA
TGACGGTAAATGGCCCGCCTGGCATTATGCCCAGTACATGACCTTATGGGACTTTCCTACTTGGCAGTAC
ATCTACGTATTAGTCATCGCTATTACCATGGTGATGCGGTTTTGGCAGTACATCAATGGGCGTGGATAGC
GGTTTGACTCACGGGGATTTCCAAGTCTCCACCCCATTGACGTCAATGGGAGTTTGTTTTGGCACCAAAA
TCAACGGGACTTTCCAAAATGTCGTAACAACTCCGCCCCATTGACGCAAATGGGCGGTAGGCGTGTACGG
TGGGAGGTCTATATAAGCAGCGCGTTTTGCCTGTACTGGGTCTCTCTGGTTAGACCAGATCTGAGCCTGG
GAGCTCTCTGGCTAACTAGGGAACCCACTGCTTAAGCCTCAATAAAGCTTGCCTTGAGTGCTTCAAGTAG
TGTGTGCCCGTCTGTTGTGTGACTCTGGTAACTAGAGATCCCTCAGACCCTTTTAGTCAGTGTGGAAAAT
CTCTAGCAGTGGCGCCCGAACAGGGACTTGAAAGCGAAAGGGAAACCAGAGGAGCTCTCTCGACGCAGGA
CTCGGCTTGCTGAAGCGCGCACGGCAAGAGGCGAGGGGCGGCGACTGGTGAGTACGCCAAAAATTTTGAC
TAGCGGAGGCTAGAAGGAGAGAGATGGGTGCGAGAGCGTCAGTATTAAGCGGGGGAGAATTAGATCGCGA
TGGGAAAAAATTCGGTTAAGGCCAGGGGGAAAGAAAAAATATAAATTAAAACATATAGTATGGGCAAGCA
GGGAGCTAGAACGATTCGCAGTTAATCCTGGCCTGTTAGAAACATCAGAAGGCTGTAGACAAATACTGGG
ACAGCTACAACCATCCCTTCAGACAGGATCAGAAGAACTTAGATCATTATATAATACAGTAGCAACCCTC
TATTGTGTGCATCAAAGGATAGAGATAAAAGACACCAAGGAAGCTTTAGACAAGATAGAGGAAGAGCAAA
ACAAAAGTAAGACCACCGCACAGCAAGCGGCCGCTGATCTTCAGACCTGGAGGAGGAGATATGAGGGACA
ATTGGAGAAGTGAATTATATAAATATAAAGTAGTAAAAATTGAACCATTAGGAGTAGCACCCACCAAGGC
AAAGAGAAGAGTGGTGCAGAGAGAAAAAAGAGCAGTGGGAATAGGAGCTTTGTTCCTTGGGTTCTTGGGA
GCAGCAGGAAGCACTATGGGCGCAGCGTCAATGACGCTGACGGTACAGGCCAGACAATTATTGTCTGGTA
TAGTGCAGCAGCAGAACAATTTGCTGAGGGCTATTGAGGCGCAACAGCATCTGTTGCAACTCACAGTCTG
GGGCATCAAGCAGCTCCAGGCAAGAATCCTGGCTGTGGAAAGATACCTAAAGGATCAACAGCTCCTGGGG
ATTTGGGGTTGCTCTGGAAAACTCATTTGCACCACTGCTGTGCCTTGGAATGCTAGTTGGAGTAATAAAT
CTCTGGAACAGATTTGGAATCACACGACCTGGATGGAGTGGGACAGAGAAATTAACAATTACACAAGCTT
AATACACTCCTTAATTGAAGAATCGCAAAACCAGCAAGAAAAGAATGAACAAGAATTATTGGAATTAGAT
AAATGGGCAAGTTTGTGGAATTGGTTTAACATAACAAATTGGCTGTGGTATATAAAATTATTCATAATGA
TAGTAGGAGGCTTGGTAGGTTTAAGAATAGTTTTTGCTGTACTTTCTATAGTGAATAGAGTTAGGCAGGG
ATATTCACCATTATCGTTTCAGACCCACCTCCCAACCCCGAGGGGACCCGACAGGCCCGAAGGAATAGAA
GAAGAAGGTGGAGAGAGAGACAGAGACAGATCCATTCGATTAGTGAACGGATCGGCACTGCGTGCGCCAA
TTCTGCAGACAAATGGCAGTATTCATCCACAATTTTAAAAGAAAAGGGGGGATTGGGGGGTACAGTGCAG
GGGAAAGAATAGTAGACATAATAGCAACAGACATACAAACTAAAGAATTACAAAAACAAATTACAAAAAT
TCAAAATTTTCGGGTTTATTACAGGGACAGCAGAGATCCAGTTTGGTTAATTAGCTAGCTATCTAGAGGC
CTCCGCGCCGGGTTTTGGCGCCTCCCGCGGGCGCCCCCCTCCTCACGGCGAGCGCTGCCACGTCAGACGA
AGGGCGCAGCGAGCGTCCTGATCCTTCCGCCCGGACGCTCAGGACAGCGGCCCGCTGCTCATAAGACTCG
GCCTTAGAACCCCAGTATCAGCAGAAGGACATTTTAGGACGGGACTTGGGTGACTCTAGGGCACTGGTTT
TCTTTCCAGAGAGCGGAACAGGCGAGGAAAAGTAGTCCCTTCTCGGCGATTCTGCGGAGGGATCTCCGTG
GGGCGGTGAACGCCGATGATTATATAAGGACGCGCCGGGTGTGGCACAGCTAGTTCCGTCGCAGCCGGGA
TTTGGGTCGCGGTTCTTGTTTGTGGATCGCTGTGATCGTCACTTGGTGAGTAGCGGGCTGCTGGGCTGGC
CGGGGCTTTCGTGGCCGCCGGGCCGCTCGGTGGGACGGAAGCGTGTGGAGAGACCGCCAAGGGCTGTAGT
CTGGGTCCGCGAGCAAGGTTGCCCTGAACTGGGGGTTGGGGGGAGCGCAGCAAAATGGCGGCTGTTCCCG
AGTCTTGAATGGAAGACGCTTGTGAGGCGGGCTGTGAGGTCGTTGAAACAAGGTGGGGGGCATGGTGGGC
GGCAAGAACCCAAGGTCTTGAGGCCTTCGCTAATGCGGGAAAGCTCTTATTCGGGTGAGATGGGCTGGGG
CACCATCTGGGGACCCTGACGTGAAGTTTGTCACTGACTGGAGAACTCGGTTTGTCGTCTGTTGCGGGGG
CGGCAGTTATGGCGGTGCCGTTGGGCAGTGCACCCGTACCTTTGGGAGCGCGCGCCCTCGTCGTGTCGTG
ACGTCACCCGTTCTGTTGGCTTATAATGCAGGGTGGGGCCACCTGCCGGTAGGTGTGCGGTAGGCTTTTC
TCCGTCGCAGGACGCAGGGTTCGGGCCTAGGGTAGGCTCTCCTGAATCGACAGGCGCCGGACCTCTGGTG
AGGGGAGGGATAAGTGAGGCGTCAGTTTCTTTGGTCGGTTTTATGTACCTATCTTCTTAAGTAGCTGAAG
CTCCGGTTTTGAACTATGCGCTCGGGGTTGGCGAGTGTGTTTTGTGAAGTTTTTTAGGCACCTTTTGAAA
TGTAATCATTTGGGTCAATATGTAATTTTCAGTGTTAGACTAGTAAATTGTCCGCTAAATTCTGGCCGTT
TTTGGCTTTTTTGTTAGACGAAGCTTGGGCTTAATTAATAGAGCCACCATGGCCAAGCCTTTGTCTCAAG
AAGAATCCACCCTCATTGAAAGAGCAACGGCTACAATCAACAGCATCCCCATCTCTGAAGACTACAGCGT
CGCCAGCGCAGCTCTCTCTAGCGACGGCCGCATCTTCACTGGTGTCAATGTATATCATTTTACTGGGGGA
CCTTGTGCAGAACTCGTGGTGCTGGGCACTGCTGCTGCTGCGGCAGCTGGCAACCTGACTTGTATCGTCG
CGATCGGAAATGAGAACAGGGGCATCTTGAGCCCCTGCGGACGGTGCCGACAGGTGCTTCTCGATCTGCA
TCCTGGGATCAAAGCCATAGTGAAGGACAGTGATGGACAGCCGACGGCAGTTGGGATTCGTGAATTGCTG
CCCTCTGGTTATGTGTGGGAGGGCGGAAGCGGAGCTACTAACTTCAGCCTGCTGAAGCAGGCTGGAGACG
TGGAGGAGAACCCTGGACCTATGTCTAGACTGGACAAGAGCAAAGTCATAAACTCTGCTCTGGAATTACT
CAATGGAGTCGGTATCGAAGGCCTGACGACAAGGAAACTCGCTCAAAAGCTGGGAGTTGAGCAGCCTACC
CTGTACTGGCACGTGAAGAACAAGCGGGCCCTGCTCGATGCCCTGCCAATCGAGATGCTGGACAGGCATC
ATACCCACTCCTGCCCCCTGGAAGGCGAGTCATGGCAAGACTTTCTGCGGAACAACGCCAAGTCATACCG
CTGTGCTCTCCTCTCACATCGCGACGGGGCTAAAGTGCATCTCGGCACCCGCCCAACAGAGAAACAGTAC
GAAACCCTGGAAAATCAGCTCGCGTTCCTGTGTCAGCAAGGCTTCTCCCTGGAGAACGCACTGTACGCTC
TGTCCGCCGTGGGCCACTTTACACTGGGCTGCGTATTGGAGGAACAGGAGCATCAAGTAGCAAAAGAGGA
AAGAGAGACACCTACCACCGATTCTATGCCCCCACTTCTGAAACAAGCAATTGAGCTGTTCGACCGGCAG
GGAGCCGAACCTGCCTTCCTTTTCGGCCTGGAACTAATCATATGTGGCCTGGAGAAACAGCTAAAGTGCG
AAAGCGGCGGGCCGACCGACGCCCTTGACGATTTTGACTTAGACATGCTCCCAGCCGATGCCCTTGACGA
CTTTGACCTTGATATGCTGCCTGCTGACGCTCTTGACGATTTTGACCTTGACATGCTCCCCGGGTAAGCC
GAATTCGATATCAAGCTTATCGGTAATCAACCTCTGGATTACAAAATTTGTGAAAGATTGACTGGTATTC
TTAACTATGTTGCTCCTTTTACGCTATGTGGATACGCTGCTTTAATGCCTTTGTATCATGCTATTGCTTC
CCGTATGGCTTTCATTTTCTCCTCCTTGTATAAATCCTGGTTGCTGTCTCTTTATGAGGAGTTGTGGCCC
GTTGTCAGGCAACGTGGCGTGGTGTGCACTGTGTTTGCTGACGCAACCCCCACTGGTTGGGGCATTGCCA
CCACCTGTCAGCTCCTTTCCGGGACTTTCGCTTTCCCCCTCCCTATTGCCACGGCGGAACTCATCGCCGC
CTGCCTTGCCCGCTGCTGGACAGGGGCTCGGCTGTTGGGCACTGACAATTCCGTGGTGTTGTCGGGGAAA
TCATCGTCCTTTCCTTGGCTGCTCGCCTGTGTTGCCACCTGGATTCTGCGCGGGACGTCCTTCTGCTACG
TCCCTTCGGCCCTCAATCCAGCGGACCTTCCTTCCCGCGGCCTGCTGCCGGCTCTGCGGCCTCTTCCGCG
TCTTCGCCTTCGCCCTCAGACGAGTCGGATCTCCCTTTGGGCCGCCTCCCCGCATCGATACCGTCGACCT
CGAGACCTAGAAAAACATGGAGCAATCACAAGTAGCAATACAGCAGCTACCAATGCTGATTGTGCCTGGC
TAGAAGCACAAGAGGAGGAGGAGGTGGGTTTTCCAGTCACACCTCAGGTACCTTTAAGACCAATGACTTA
CAAGGCAGCTGTAGATCTTAGCCACTTTTTAAAAGAAAAGGGGGGACTGGAAGGGCTAATTCACTCCCAA
CGAAGACAAGATATCCTTGATCTGTGGATCTACCACACACAAGGCTACTTCCCTGATTGGCAGAACTACA
CACCAGGGCCAGGGATCAGATATCCACTGACCTTTGGATGGTGCTACAAGCTAGTACCAGTTGAGCAAGA
GAAGGTAGAAGAAGCCAATGAAGGAGAGAACACCCGCTTGTTACACCCTGTGAGCCTGCATGGGATGGAT
GACCCGGAGAGAGAAGTATTAGAGTGGAGGTTTGACAGCCGCCTAGCATTTCATCACATGGCCCGAGAGC
TGCATCCGGACTGTACTGGGTCTCTCTGGTTAGACCAGATCTGAGCCTGGGAGCTCTCTGGCTAACTAGG
GAACCCACTGCTTAAGCCTCAATAAAGCTTGCCTTGAGTGCTTCAAGTAGTGTGTGCCCGTCTGTTGTGT
GACTCTGGTAACTAGAGATCCCTCAGACCCTTTTAGTCAGTGTGGAAAATCTCTAGCAGGGCCCGTTTAA
ACCCGCTGATCAGCCTCGACTGTGCCTTCTAGTTGCCAGCCATCTGTTGTTTGCCCCTCCCCCGTGCCTT
CCTTGACCCTGGAAGGTGCCACTCCCACTGTCCTTTCCTAATAAAATGAGGAAATTGCATCGCATTGTCT
GAGTAGGTGTCATTCTATTCTGGGGGGTGGGGTGGGGCAGGACAGCAAGGGGGAGGATTGGGAAGACAAT
AGCAGGCATGCTGGGGATGCGGTGGGCTCTATGGCTTCTGAGGCGGAAAGAACCAGCTGGGGCTCTAGGG
GGTATCCCC
[124 nt withheld, positions 6450-6573]
C
[91 nt withheld, positions 6575-6665]
A
[49 nt withheld, positions 6667-6715]
CCTTTGACGTTGGAGTCCACGTTCTTT
[37 nt withheld, positions 6743-6779]
ACCCTATCTCGGTCTATTCTTTTGATTTATAAGGGATTTTGCCGATTTCGGCCTATTGGTTAAAAAATGA
GCTGATTTAACAAAAATTTAACGCGAATTAATTCTGTGGAATGTGTGTCAGTTAGGGTGTGGAAAGTCCC
CAGGCTCCCCAGCAGGCAGAAGTATGCAAAGCATGCATCTCAATTAGTCAGCAACCAGGTGTGGAAAGTC
CCCAGGCTCCCCAGCAGGCAGAAGTATGCAAAGCATGCATCTCAATTAGTCAGCAACCATAGTCCCGCCC
CTAACTCCGCCCATCCCGCCCCTAACTCCGCCCAGTTCCGCCCATTCTCCGCCCCATGGCTGACTAATTT
TTTTTATTTATGCAGAGGCCGAGGCCGCCTCTGCCTCTGAGCTATTCCAGAAGTAGTGAGGAGGCTTTTT
TGGAGGCCTAGGCTTTTGCAAAAAGCTCCCGGGAGCTTGTATATCCATTTTCGGATCTGATCAGCACGTG
TTGACAATTAATCATCGGCATAGTATATCGGCATAGTATAATACGACAAGGTGAGGAACTAAACCATGGC
CAAGTTGACCAGTGCCGTTCCGGTGCTCACCGCGCGCGACGTCGCCGGAGCGGTCGAGTTCTGGACCGAC
CGGCTCGGGTTCTCCCGGGACTTCGTGGAGGACGACTTCGCCGGTGTGGTCCGGGACGACGTGACCCTGT
TCATCAGCGCGGTCCAGGACCAGGTGGTGCCGGACAACACCCTGGCCTGGGTGTGGGTGCGCGGCCTGGA
CGAGCTGTACGCCGAGTGGTCGGAGGTCGTGTCCACGAACTTCCGGGACGCCTCCGGGCCGGCCATGACC
GAGATCGGCGAGCAGCCGTGGGGGCGGGAGTTCGCCCTGCGCGACCCGGCCGGCAACTGCGTGCACTTCG
TGGCCGAGGAGCAGGACTGACACGTGCTACGAGATTTCGATTCCACCGCCGCCTTCTATGAAAGGTTGGG
CTTCGGAATCGTTTTCCGGGACGCCGGCTGGATGATCCTCCAGCGCGGGGATCTCATGCTGGAGTTCTTC
GCCCACCCCAACTTGTTTATTGCAGCTTATAATGGTTACAAATAAAGCAATAGCATCACAAATTTCACAA
ATAAAGCATTTTTTTCACTGCATTCTAGTTGTGGTTTGTCCAAACTCATCAATGTATCTTATCATGTCTG
TATACCGTCGACCTCTAGCTAGAGCTTGGCGTAATCATGGTCATAGCTGTTTCCTGTGTGAAATTGTTAT
CCGCTCACAATTCCACACAACATACGAGCCGGAAGCATAAAGTGTAAAGCCTGGGGTGCCTAATGAGTGA
GCTAACTCACATTAATTGCGTTGCGCTCACTGCCCGCTTTCCAGTCGGGAAACCTGTCGTGCCAGCTGCA
TTAATGAATCGGCCAACGCGCGGGGAGAGGCGGTTTGCGTATTGGGCGCTCTTCCGCTTCCTCGCTCACT
GACTCGCTGCGCTCGGTCGTTCGGCTGCGGCGAGCGGTATCAGCTCACTCAAAGGCGGTAATACGGTTAT
CCACAGAATCAGGGGATAACGCAGGAAAGAACATGTGAGCAAAAGGCCAGCAAAAGGCCAGGAACCGTAA
AAAGGCCGCGTTGCTGGCGTTTTTCCATAGGCTCCGCCCCCCTGACGAGCATCACAAAAATCGACGCTCA
AGTCAGAGGTGGCGAAACCCGACAGGACTATAAAGATACCAGGCGTTTCCCCCTGGAAGCTCCCTCGTGC
GCTCTCCTGTTCCGACCCTGCCGCTTACCGGATACCTGTCCGCCTTTCTCCCTTCGGGAAGCGTGGCGCT
TTCTCATAGCTCACGCTGTAGGTATCTCAGTTCGGTGTAGGTCGTTCGCTCCAAGCTGGGCTGTGTGCAC
GAACCCCCCGTTCAGCCCGACCGCTGCGCCTTATCCGGTAACTATCGTCTTGAGTCCAACCCGGTAAGAC
ACGACTTATCGCCACTGGCAGCAGCCACTGGTAACAGGATTAGCAGAGCGAGGTATGTAGGCGGTGCTAC
AGAGTTCTTGAAGTGGTGGCCTAACTACGGCTACACTAGAAGAACAGTATTTGGTATCTGCGCTCTGCTG
AAGCCAGTTACCTTCGGAAAAAGAGTTGGTAGCTCTTGATCCGGCAAACAAACCACCGCTGGTAGCGGTG
GTTTTTTTGTTTGCAAGCAGCAGATTACGCGCAGAAAAAAAGGATCTCAAGAAGATCCTTTGATCTTTTC
TACGGGGTCTGACGCTCAGTGGAACGAAAACTCACGTTAAGGGATTTTGGTCATGAGATTATCAAAAAGG
ATCTTCACCTAGATCCTTTTAAATTAAAAATGAAGTTTTAAATCAATCTAAAGTATATATGAGTAAACTT
GGTCTGACAGTTACCAATGCTTAATCAGTGAGGCACCTATCTCAGCGATCTGTCTATTTCGTTCATCCAT
AGTTGCCTGACTCCCCGTCGTGTAGATAACTACGATACGGGAGGGCTTACCATCTGGCCCCAGTGCTGCA
ATGATACCGCGAGACCCACGCTCACCGGCTCCAGATTTATCAGCAATAAACCAGCCAGCCGGAAGGGCCG
AGCGCAGAAGTGGTCCTGCAACTTTATCCGCCTCCATCCAGTCTATTAATTGTTGCCGGGAAGCTAGAGT
AAGTAGTTCGCCAGTTAATAGTTTGCGCAACGTTGTTGCCATTGCTACAGGCATCGTGGTGTCACGCTCG
TCGTTTGGTATGGCTTCATTCAGCTCCGGTTCCCAACGATCAAGGCGAGTTACATGATCCCCCATGTTGT
GCAAAAAAGCGGTTAGCTCCTTCGGTCCTCCGATCGTTGTCAGAAGTAAGTTGGCCGCAGTGTTATCACT
CATGGTTATGGCAGCACTGCATAATTCTCTTACTGTCATGCCATCCGTAAGATGCTTTTCTGTGACTGGT
GAGTACTCAACCAAGTCATTCTGAGAATAGTGTATGCGGCGACCGAGTTGCTCTTGCCCGGCGTCAATAC
GGGATAATACCGCGCCACATAGCAGAACTTTAAAAGTGCTCATCATTGGAAAACGTTCTTCGGGGCGAAA
ACTCTCAAGGATCTTACCGCTGTTGAGATCCAGTTCGATGTAACCCACTCGTGCACCCAACTGATCTTCA
GCATCTTTTACTTTCACCAGCGTTTCTGGGTGAGCAAAAACAGGAAGGCAAAATGCCGCAAAAAAGGGAA
TAAGGGCGACACGGAAATGTTGAATACTCATACTCTTCCTTTTTCAATATTATTGAAGCATTTATCAGGG
TTATTGTCTCATGAGCGGATACATATTTGAATGTATTTAGAAAAATAAACAAATAGGGGTTCCGCGCACA
TTTCCCCGAAAAGTGCCACCTGACGTCGACGGATCGGGAGATCTCCCGATCCCCTATGGTGCACTCTCAG
TACAATCTGCTCTGATGCCGCATAGTTAAGCCAGTATCTGCTCCCTGCTTGTGTGTTGGAGGTCGCTGAG
TAGTGCGCGAGCAAAATTTAAGCTACAACAAGGCAAGGCTTGACCGACAATTGCATGAAGAATCTGCTTA
GGGTTAGGCGTTTTGCGCTGCTTCGCGATGTACGGGCCAGATATACGCGTT
Features (pLannotate 1.2.2; 31 found; start..end, strand, type, name):
      1..380     +  enhancer       CMV enhancer: human cytomegalovirus immediate early enhancer
    381..580     +  promoter       CMV promoter: human cytomegalovirus (CMV) immediate early promoter
    598..778     +  LTR            5' LTR (truncated): truncated 5' long terminal repeat (LTR) from HIV-1
    825..950     +  misc_feature   HIV-1 Ψ: packaging signal of human immunodeficiency virus type 1
    934..1297    +  CDS            HIV-1 gag (fragment): gag protein from human immunodeficiency virus 1; gag
   1443..1676    +  misc_feature   RRE: The Rev response element (RRE) of HIV-1 allows for Rev-dependent mRNA export from the nucleus to the cytoplasm.
   2053..2153    +  CDS            Rev (fragment): human immunodeficiency virus 1 (HIV-1) Rev protein; rev; enhances nuclear export of unspliced and incompletely spliced viral mRNAs
   2203..2320    +  misc_feature   cPPT/CTS: central polypurine tract and central termination sequence of HIV-1
   2378..3589    +  promoter       UbC promoter: human ubiquitin C promoter
   3619..4014    +  CDS            BSD: blasticidin S deaminase; Aspergillus terreus BSD; confers resistance to blasticidin
   4081..4827    +  CDS            Tet-On® 3G: modified rtTA protein that binds tightly to promoters containing the tet operator in the presence of doxycycline
   4831..4852    +  misc_feature   MCS (fragment): pBluescript multiple cloning site
   4855..5443    +  misc_feature   WPRE: woodchuck hepatitis virus posttranscriptional regulatory element
   5380..5961    +  CDS            nef (fragment): NEF_HV1H2 - Experimental evidence at protein level: Swiss-Prot protein existence level 1. Extracellular Nef protein targets CD4(+) T-lymphocytes for apoptosis by interacting with CXCR4 surface receptors. From Human immunodeficiency virus type 1 group M subtype B (isolate HXB2) (HIV-1).
   5968..6148    +  LTR            5' LTR (truncated): truncated 5' long terminal repeat (LTR) from HIV-1
   6180..6404    +  polyA_signal   bGH poly(A) signal: bovine growth hormone polyadenylation signal
   6408..6429    +  promoter       SV40 promoter (fragment): SV40 enhancer and early promoter
   6450..6878    +  rep_origin     f1 ori (sequence partly withheld): f1 bacteriophage origin of replication; arrow indicates direction of (+) strand synthesis
   6892..7221    +  promoter       SV40 promoter: SV40 enhancer and early promoter
   7269..7316    +  promoter       EM7 promoter: synthetic bacterial promoter&nbsp
   7335..7709    +  CDS            BleoR: antibiotic-binding protein; Sh ble from Streptoalloteichus hindustanus; confers resistance to bleomycin, phleomycin, and Zeocin™
   7719..7844    +  CDS            ble (fragment): BLE_KLEPN - Experimental evidence at protein level: Swiss-Prot protein existence level 1. Binding protein with a strong affinity to the bleomycin family of antibiotics. Binds to CL990; an antimitotic-antibiotic compound. From Klebsiella pneumoniae.
   7839..7960    +  polyA_signal   SV40 poly(A) signal: SV40 polyadenylation signal
   8033..8049    -  protein_bind   lac operator: The lac repressor binds to the lac operator to inhibit transcription in E. coli. This inhibition can be relieved by adding lactose or isopropyl-β-D-thiogalactopyranoside (IPTG). lac repressor encoded by lacI
   8057..8087    -  promoter       lac promoter: promoter for the E. coli lac operon
   8102..8123    -  protein_bind   CAP binding site: CAP binding activates transcription in the presence of cAMP. E. coli catabolite activator protein
   8136..8228    -  CDS            lacI (fragment): lac repressor; lacI; The lac repressor binds to the lac operator to inhibit transcription in E. coli. This inhibition can be relieved by adding lactose or isopropyl-β-D-thiogalactopyranoside (IPTG).
   8411..8999    -  rep_origin     ori: high-copy-number ColE1/pMB1/pBR322/pUC origin of replication
   9170..10030   -  CDS            AmpR: β-lactamase; bla; confers resistance to ampicillin, carbenicillin, and related antibiotics
  10031..10135   -  promoter       AmpR promoter: bla
  10194..10246   -  misc_feature   bom (fragment): basis of mobility region from pBR322
