[The description below was written by a language model from this plasmid's Addgene catalogue record and pLannotate feature annotations shown in this document.]
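Description:
UbC-blasticidine-P2A-TETon-3G transactivator is a 10.4 kb lentiviral transfer plasmid that supplies the doxycycline-responsive transactivator half of a two-component Tet-On system. It was assembled on the pdCas9-DNMT3A-EGFP backbone by inserting a PCR-fused, roughly 2.4 kb cassette between NheI and EcoRI sites. In bacteria it is maintained through a high-copy ColE1/pUC-type origin with ampicillin resistance; an f1 origin is also present. The viral framework has a CMV enhancer/promoter fused to a truncated HIV-1 5' LTR, which drives production of the genomic RNA in packaging cells. This is followed by the Ψ packaging signal with a gag fragment, the RRE for Rev-dependent nuclear export, and the cPPT/CTS. Downstream of the payload lie a WPRE to enhance transcript expression, a second truncated LTR and a bGH polyadenylation signal.

The payload is a single transcription unit driven by the human ubiquitin C promoter. It encodes blasticidin S deaminase joined through a P2A self-cleaving peptide to the Tet-On 3G reverse tetracycline transactivator, so blasticidin selection of transduced cells also enriches for cells expressing the transactivator. The P2A is described in the record but was not called as a separate feature; it would correspond to the short gap between the two coding sequences. Outside the LTRs, an SV40/EM7 promoter-driven BleoR cassette provides Zeocin/bleomycin/phleomycin resistance, the marker listed in the catalogue fields.

The construct is meant to be paired with a DiLiCre 2.0 plasmid. With doxycycline, Tet-On 3G binds tet operator-containing promoters and induces DiLiCre 2.0, a Cre recombinase that is in turn activated by violet light, placing recombination under combined drug and light control for optogenetic genome editing.
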