Addgene plasmid #200191: UbC-blasticidine-P2A-TETon-3G transactivator
Purpose: A TETon activator, which combined with the DiLiCre 2.0 plasmid, drives the expression of DiLiCre 2.0 upon doxycycline. DiLiCre 2.0 is a cre recombinase that is activated by violet light.
Depositing lab: Jacco van Rheenen. Depositing organization: Netherlands Cancer Institute. Publication: A doxycycline- and light-inducible Cre recombinase mouse model for optogenetic genome editing. Vizoso M, E J Pritchard C, Bombardelli L, van den Broek B, Krimpenfort P, Beijersbergen RL, Jalink K, van Rheenen J. Nat Commun. 2022 Oct 28;13(1):6442. doi: 10.1038/s41467-022-33863-z. PubMed 36307419.
Backbone
  Vector backbone: #71666 pdCas9-DNMT3A-EGFP
  Backbone manufacturer: Vlatka Zoldos
  Backbone size w/o insert (bp): 8020
  Total vector size (bp): 10400
  Vector type: Mammalian Expression, Bacterial Expression, Lentiviral
  Selectable markers: Zeocin ; Bleomycin, Phleomycin
Growth in bacteria
  Bacterial resistance: Ampicillin, 100 μg/mL
  Growth temperature: 37°C
  Growth strain: NEB Stable
  Copy number: Unknown
Gene/Insert
  Gene/Insert name: blasticidine - P2A - TETon-3G transactivator
  Species: Synthetic
  Insert size (bp): 2449
  Promoter: UbC
  Cloning method: Restriction Enzyme; 5′ cloning site NheI (not destroyed); 3′ cloning site EcoRI (not destroyed)
  Sequencing primers: 5′ GAAGAGGTACACCAGCACCAAAG 3; 3′ cgaggtcgacggtatcg
Resource information
  A portion of this plasmid was derived from a plasmid made by: Backbone from pdCas9-DNMT3A-EGFP (Vlatka Zoldoš), P2A linker and a TETon3G fragment from pCAG-TetON-3G (Elena Cattaneo). For more information, see comments.
Terms and licenses: Academic/Nonprofit Terms; Industry Terms: Not Available to Industry
Depositor comments: A lentiviral UbC-blasticidine-P2A-TETon-3G transactivator vector was synthesized using the #71666 pdCas9-DNMT3A-EGFP vector backbone digested with NheI-EcoRI and ligated to the following DNA fragments: UbC promoter and blasticidine cassette amplified and fused by PCR using 40–50 bp internal overlapping primers and one external reverse primer containing a P2A linker, and a TETon-3G fragment amplified from the Addgene vector #96963 pCAG-TetON-3G using a forward primer containing a P2A sequence so it could be fused to the UbC-Blasticidin-P2A sequence during a last round PCR amplification with NheI and EcoRI external primers.
How to cite: UbC-blasticidine-P2A-TETon-3G transactivator was a gift from Jacco van Rheenen (Addgene plasmid # 200191 ; http://n2t.net/addgene:200191 ; RRID:Addgene_200191)
